Addgene plasmid #40903: pcDNA3-KLF5-his
Depositing lab: Jin-Tang Dong. Depositing organization: Emory University. Publication: Oestrogen causes degradation of KLF5 by inducing the E3 ubiquitin ligase EFP in ER-positive breast cancer cells. Zhao KW, Sikriwal D, Dong X, Guo P, Sun X, Dong JT. Biochem J. 2011 Jul 15;437(2):323-33. 10.1042/BJ20101388 PubMed 21542805.
Backbone
  Vector backbone: pcDNA3
  Backbone manufacturer: Invitrogen
  Backbone size w/o insert (bp): 5400
  Total vector size (bp): 6800
  Modifications to backbone: none
  Vector type: Mammalian Expression
Growth in bacteria
  Bacterial resistance: Ampicillin, 100 μg/mL
  Growth temperature: 37°C
  Growth strain: DH5alpha
  Growth instructions: none
  Copy number: High Copy
Gene/Insert
  Gene/Insert name: Kruppel-like factor 5 (alt name: KLF5)
  Species: H. sapiens (human)
  Insert size (bp): 1400
  GenBank ID: NM_001730.3
  Entrez Gene: KLF5 (a.k.a. BTEB2, CKLF, IKLF)
  Promoter: CMV
  Tag / fusion protein: His (C terminal on backbone)
  Cloning method: Restriction Enzyme; 5′ cloning site EcoR1 (destroyed during cloning); 3′ cloning site Not1 (destroyed during cloning)
  Sequencing primers: 5′ 5′-TTTGAATTCATGGCTACAAGGGTGC-3′; 3′ 5′-TTTGCGGCCGCGTTCTGGTGCCTCTTCATA-3′
Terms and licenses: Academic/Nonprofit Terms; Industry Terms: Not Available to Industry
How to cite: pcDNA3-KLF5-his was a gift from Jin-Tang Dong (Addgene plasmid # 40903 ; http://n2t.net/addgene:40903 ; RRID:Addgene_40903)
