[The description below was written by a language model from this plasmid's Addgene catalogue record.]
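Description:
pcDNA3-KLF5-his is a mammalian expression plasmid built on the Invitrogen pcDNA3 backbone (about 5.4 kb), carrying a roughly 1.4 kb insert for a total size of about 6.8 kb. It is maintained in E. coli as a high-copy plasmid under ampicillin selection. No feature table accompanies the record, so other backbone elements are not itemised. Standard pcDNA3 normally includes a polyadenylation signal downstream of the cloning site and a neomycin resistance cassette for G418 selection in mammalian cells, but the record does not confirm these for this construct beyond noting that the backbone was not modified.

The payload is the human Kruppel-like factor 5 coding sequence (KLF5, also known as BTEB2, CKLF or IKLF), a zinc-finger transcription factor, corresponding to the listed human reference mRNA. Expression is driven by the CMV immediate-early promoter, which gives strong constitutive transcription in most transfected mammalian cell lines. The protein carries a C-terminal His tag, recorded as being supplied by the backbone, which allows detection with anti-His antibodies and capture on nickel or cobalt affinity resin. The insert was placed between EcoRI and NotI sites by restriction cloning, and the record lists both sites as destroyed in the process.

The associated publication concerns oestrogen-induced degradation of KLF5 through the E3 ubiquitin ligase EFP in oestrogen receptor-positive breast cancer cells. This suggests the plasmid is used to overexpress tagged KLF5 for studies of its stability, ubiquitination and turnover, where a His tag is convenient for pulling down the modified protein.
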