>Addgene plasmid #40903 | pcDNA3-KLF5-his | addgene partial sequence | sequence record 55312 | BGH-rev 5'-TAGAAGGCACAGTCGAGG-3'
CTATAGAATAGGGCCCTCTAGATCAATGGTGATGGTGATGATGGTTCTGGTGCCTCTTCATATGCAGGGC
CAGGTGGTCAGAGCGCGAGAAGCTGCGGTTGCACACCCCGCACTGGAAGGGCTTGGCGCCTGTGTGCTTC
CGGTAGTGGCGGGTCAGCTCATCCGATCGCGCGAACCTCCAGTCGCAGCCTTCCCAGGTACACTTGTATG
GCTTTTCACCAGTGTGAGTCCTCAGGTGAGCTTTTAAATGAGAAGACTTGGTATAAACTTTTGTGCAACC
AGGGTAATCGCAGTAGTGGATGCGTCGTTTCTCCAAATCGGGGTTACTCCTTCTATTGTATCTGACAGGT
TGGATGTTTTGTGAGTTAACTGGCAGGGTGGTGGGTAAATTTGGATTGTGAATTGCCAGTTTAGAAGCAA
TTGTAGCAGCATAGGATGGAGGTGGGGTTAAATTCTGGAGCATCTCTGCTTGTCTATCTGGACTTCCAGG
CTCTGAGCTTGGTGGTGACGGGGGAAAGTAAGTGGCCTGTTGTGGAAGAAACTGACTTGGCATTGTGTAT
GTGCAAGGGGGCATGCCCTGGAATTGTTTCACTGCAGTCTGCGGAACAGCAGAGGTGTGTGTGTTAAGGC
CTGCCATGGCAGCTGACATAGAAACATTAAGAGTGTCCATTGCTGCTGTCTGATTTGTAGAACTGGGCAT
ATCTAGATCCGGTGTATTCAGTAGCTGGTACAGGTGGCCCTGCTGGGTAGGGACAGAAAGATGAAGATCT
GGTGTAGGAAGTTCTTGTTTGATGAAAATATTGTTCACCTCTGGAGCTGCGGTCTGGTGTGAGCTGAATA
TACTGGTGAACTCA
